>Addgene plasmid #22800 | pQCXIB (w297-1) | depositor full sequence | sequence record 10440 | Author sequence
TCCGCGTTACATAACTTACGGTAAATGGCCCGCCTGGCTGACCGCCCAACGACCCCCGCCCATTGACGTC
AATAATGACGTATGTTCCCATAGTAACGCCAATAGGGACTTTCCATTGACGTCAATGGGTGGAGTATTTA
CGGTAAACTGCCCACTTGGCAGTACATCAAGTGTATCATATGCCAAGTACGCCCCCTATTGACGTCAATG
ACGGTAAATGGCCCGCCTGGCATTATGCCCAGTACATGACCTTATGGGACTTTCCTACTTGGCAGTACAT
CTACGTATTAGTCATCGCTATTACCATGGTGATGCGGTTTTGGCAGTACATCAATGGGCGTGGATAGCGG
TTTGACTCACGGGGATTTCCAAGTCTCCACCCCATTGACGTCAATGGGAGTTTGTTTTGGCACCAAAATC
AACGGGACTTTCCAAAATGTCGTAACAACTCCGCCCCATTGACGCAAATGGGCGGTAGGCGTGTACGGTG
GGAGGTCTATATAAGCAGAGCTCAATAAAAGAGCCCACAACCCCTCACTCGGCGCGCCAGTCTTCCGATA
GACTGCGTCGCCCGGGTACCCGTATTCCCAATAAAGCCTCTTGCTGTTTGCATCCGAATCGTGGTCTCGC
TGTTCCTTGGGAGGGTCTCCTCTGAGTGATTGACTACCCACGACGGGGGTCTTTCATTTGGGGGCTCGTC
CGGGATTTGGAGACCCCTGCCCAGGGACCACCGACCCACCACCGGGAGGTAAGCTGGCCAGCAACTTATC
TGTGTCTGTCCGATTGTCTAGTGTCTATGTTTGATGTTATGCGCCTGCGTCTGTACTAGTTAGCTAACTA
GCTCTGTATCTGGCGGACCCGTGGTGGAACTGACGAGTTCTGAACACCCGGCCGCAACCCTGGGAGACGT
CCCAGGGACTTTGGGGGCCGTTTTTGTGGCCCGACCTGAGGAAGGGAGTCGATGTGGAATCCGACCCCGT
CAGGATATGTGGTTCTGGTAGGAGACGAGAACCTAAAACAGTTCCCGCCTCCGTCTGAATTTTTGCTTTC
GGTTTGGAACCGAAGCCGCGCGTCTTGTCTGCTGCAGCGCTGCAGCATCGTTCTGTGTTGTCTCTGTCTG
ACTGTGTTTCTGTATTTGTCTGAAAATTAGGGCCAGACTGTTACCACTCCCTTAAGTTTGACCTTAGGTC
ACTGGAAAGATGTCGAGCGGATCGCTCACAACCAGTCGGTAGATGTCAAGAAGAGACGTTGGGTTACCTT
CTGCTCTGCAGAATGGCCAACCTTTAACGTCGGATGGCCGCGAGACGGCACCTTTAACCGAGACCTCATC
ACCCAGGTTAAGATCAAGGTCTTTTCACCTGGCCCGCATGGACACCCAGACCAGGTCCCCTACATCGTGA
CCTGGGAAGCCTTGGCTTTTGACCCCCCTCCCTGGGTCAAGCCCTTTGTACACCCTAAGCCTCCGCCTCC
TCTTCCTCCATCCGCCCCGTCTCTCCCCCTTGAACCTCCTCGTTCGACCCCGCCTCGATCCTCCCTTTAT
CCAGCCCTCACTCCTTCTCTAGGCGCCGGAATTGAAGATCTGGGGGATCGATCCTCTAGAGTCCGTTACA
TAACTTACGGTAAATGGCCCGCCTGGCTGACCGCCCAACGACCCCCGCCCATTGACGTCAATAATGACGT
ATGTTCCCATAGTAACGCCAATAGGGACTTTCCATTGACGTCAATGGGTGGAGTATTTACGGTAAACTGC
CCACTTGGCAGTACATCAAGTGTATCATATGCCAAGTACGCCCCCTATTGACGTCAATGACGGTAAATGG
CCCGCCTGGCATTATGCCCAGTACATGACCTTATGGGACTTTCCTACTTGGCAGTACATCTACGTATTAG
TCATCGCTATTACCATGGTGATGCGGTTTTGGCAGTACATCAATGGGCGTGAATAGCGGTTTGACTCACG
GGGATTTCCAAGTCTCCACCCCATTGACGTCAATGGGAGTTTGTTTTGGCACCAAAATCAACGGGACTTT
CCAAAATGTCGTAACAACTCCGCCCCATTGACGCAAATGGGCGGTAGGCGTGTACGGTGGGAGGTCTATA
TAAGCAGAGCTCGTTTAGTGAACCGTCAGATCGCCTGGAGACGCCATCCACGCTGTTTTGACCTCCATAG
AAGACACCGGGACCGATCCAGCCTCCGCGGCCGGGAACGGTGCATTGGAACGCTGCAGGAATTGATCCGC
GGCCGCACCGGTAGGCCTCGTACGCTTAATTAACGGATCCGGAATTCCGCCCCTCTCCCTCCCCCCCCCC
TAACGTTACTGGCCGAAGCCGCTTGGAATAAGGCCGGTGTGCGTTTGTCTATATGTTATTTTCCACCATA
TTGCCGTCTTTTGGCAATGTGAGGGCCCGGAAACCTGGCCCTGTCTTCTTGACGAGCATTCCTAGGGGTC
TTTCCCCTCTCGCCAAAGGAATGCAAGGTCTGTTGAATGTCGTGAAGGAAGCAGTTCCTCTGGAAGCTTC
TTGAAGACAAACAACGTCTGTAGCGACCCTTTGCAGGCAGCGGAACCCCCCACCTGGCGACAGGTGCCTC
TGCGGCCAAAAGCCACGTGTATAAGATACACCTGCAAAGGCGGCACAACCCCAGTGCCACGTTGTGAGTT
GGATAGTTGTGGAAAGAGTCAAATGGCTCTCCTCAAGCGTATTCAACAAGGGGCTGAAGGATGCCCAGAA
GGTACCCCATTGTATGGGATCTGATCTGGGGCCTCGGTGCACATGCTTTACATGTGTTTAGTCGAGGTTA
AAAAACGTCTAGGCCCCCCGAACCACGGGGACGTGGTTTTCCTTTGAAAAACACGATGATAAGCTTGCCA
CGGGGACGTGGTTTTCCTTTGAAAAACACGATGATAAGCTTGCCACAACCATGGCCAAGCCTTTGTCTCA
AGAAGAATCCACCCTCATTGAAAGAGCAACGGCTACAATCAACAGCATCCCCATCTCTGAAGACTACAGC
GTCGCCAGCGCAGCTCTCTCTAGCGACGGCCGCATCTTCACTGGTGTCAATGTATATCATTTTACTGGGG
GACCTTGTGCAGAACTCGTGGTGCTGGGCACTGCTGCTGCTGCGGCAGCTGGCAACCTGACTTGTATCGT
CGCGATCGGAAATGAGAACAGGGGCATCTTGAGCCCCTGCGGACGGTGCCGACAGGTGCTTCTCGATCTG
CATCCTGGGATCAAAGCCATAGTGAAGGACAGTGATGGACAGCCGACGGCAGTTGGGATTCGTGAATTGC
TGCCCTCTGGTTATGTGTGGGAGGGCTAAGCACTTCGTGGCCGAGGAGCAGGACTGACACGACCCGGACG
GGACGCTCCTGCGCCTGATACAGAACGAATTGCTTGCAGGCATCTCATGAGTGTGTCTTCCCGTTTTCCG
CCTGAGGTCACTGCGTGGATGGAGCATCAGTGGTCCAGGCTCTAGTTTTGACTCAACAATATCACCAGCT
GAAGCCTATAGAGTACGAGCCATAGATAAAATAAAAGATTTTATTTAGTCTCCAGAAAAAGGGGGGAATG
AAAGACCCCACCTGTAGGTTTGGCAAGCTAGCTTAAGTAACGCCATTTTGCAAGGCATGGAAAAATACAT
AACTGAGAATAGAGAAGTTCAGATCAAGGTCAGGAACAGATGGAACAGGGTCGACCCTAGAGAACCATCA
GATGTTTCCAGGGTGCCCCAAGGACCTGAAATGACCCTGTGCCTTATTTGAACTAACCAATCAGTTCGCT
TCTCGCTTCTGTTCGCGCGCTTCTGCTCCCCGAGCTCAATAAAAGAGCCCACAACCCCTCACTCGGGGCG
CCAGTCCTCCGATTGACTGAGTCGCCCGGGTACCCGTGTATCCAATAAACCCTCTTGCAGTTGCATCCGA
CTTGTGGTCTCGCTGTTCCTTGGGAGGGTCTCCTCTGAGTGATTGACTACCCGTCAGCGGGGGTCTTTCA
TTTGGGGGCTCGTCCGGGATCGGGAGACCCCTGCCCAGGGACCACCGACCCACCACCGGGAGGTAAGCTG
GCTGCCTCGCGCGTTTCGGTGATGACGGTGAAAACCTCTGACACATGCAGCTCCCGGAGACGGTCACAGC
TTGTCTGTAAGCGGATGCCGGGAGCAGACAAGCCCGTCAGGGCGCGTCAGCGGGTGTTGGCGGGTGTCGG
GGCGCAGCCATGACCCAGTCACGTAGCGATAGCGGAGTGTAGATCCGGCTGTGGAATGTGTGTCAGTTAG
GGTGTGGAAAGTCCCCAGGCTCCCCAGCAGGCAGAAGTATGCAAAGCATGCATCTCAATTAGTCAGCAAC
CAGGTGTGGAAAGTCCCCAGGCTCCCCAGCAGGCAGAAGTATGCAAAGCATGCATCTCAATTAGTCAGCA
ACCATAGTCCCGCCCCTAACTCCGCCCATCCCGCCCCTAACTCCGCCCAGTTCCGCCCATTCTCCGCCCC
ATGGCTGACTAATTTTTTTTATTTATGCAGAGGCCGAGGCCGCCTCGGCCTCTGAGCTATTCCAGAAGTA
GTGAGGAGGCTTTTTTGGAGGCCTAGGCTTTTGCAAAAAGCTTACTGGCTTAACTATGCGGCATCAGAGC
AGATTGTACTGAGAGTGCACCATATGCGGTGTGAAATACCGCACAGATGCGTAAGGAGAAAATACCGCAT
CAGGCGCTCTTCCGCTTCCTCGCTCACTGACTCGCTGCGCTCGGTCGTTCGGCTGCGGCGAGCGGTATCA
GCTCACTCAAAGGCGGTAATACGGTTATCCACAGAATCAGGGGATAACGCAGGAAAGAACATGTGAGCAA
AAGGCCAGCAAAAGGCCAGGAACCGTAAAAAGGCCGCGTTGCTGGCGTTTTTCCATAGGCTCCGCCCCCC
TGACGAGCATCACAAAAATCGACGCTCAAGTCAGAGGTGGCGAAACCCGACAGGACTATAAAGATACCAG
GCGTTTCCCCCTGGAAGCTCCCTCGTGCGCTCTCCTGTTCCGACCCTGCCGCTTACCGGATACCTGTCCG
CCTTTCTCCCTTCGGGAAGCGTGGCGCTTTCTCATAGCTCACGCTGTAGGTATCTCAGTTCGGTGTAGGT
CGTTCGCTCCAAGCTGGGCTGTGTGCACGAACCCCCCGTTCAGCCCGACCGCTGCGCCTTATCCGGTAAC
TATCGTCTTGAGTCCAACCCGGTAAGACACGACTTATCGCCACTGGCAGCAGCCACTGGTAACAGGATTA
GCAGAGCGAGGTATGTAGGCGGTGCTACAGAGTTCTTGAAGTGGTGGCCTAACTACGGCTACACTAGAAG
GACAGTATTTGGTATCTGCGCTCTGCTGAAGCCAGTTACCTTCGGAAAAAGAGTTGGTAGCTCTTGATCC
GGCAAACAAACCACCGCTGGTAGCGGTGGTTTTTTTGTTTGCAAGCAGCAGATTACGCGCAGAAAAAAAG
GATCTCAAGAAGATCCTTTGATCTTTTCTACGGGGTCTGACGCTCAGTGGAACGAAAACTCACGTTAAGG
GATTTTGGTCATGAGATTATCAAAAAGGATCTTCACCTAGATCCTTTTAAATTAAAAATGAAGTTTTAAA
TCAATCTAAAGTATATATGAGTAAACTTGGTCTGACAGTTACCAATGCTTAATCAGTGAGGCACCTATCT
CAGCGATCTGTCTATTTCGTTCATCCATAGTTGCCTGACTCCCCGTCGTGTAGATAACTACGATACGGGA
GGGCTTACCATCTGGCCCCAGTGCTGCAATGATACCGCGAGACCCACGCTCACCGGCTCCAGATTTATCA
GCAATAAACCAGCCAGCCGGAAGGGCCGAGCGCAGAAGTGGTCCTGCAACTTTATCCGCCTCCATCCAGT
CTATTAATTGTTGCCGGGAAGCTAGAGTAAGTAGTTCGCCAGTTAATAGTTTGCGCAACGTTGTTGCCAT
TGCTGCAGGCATCGTGGTGTCACGCTCGTCGTTTGGTATGGCTTCATTCAGCTCCGGTTCCCAACGATCA
AGGCGAGTTACATGATCCCCCATGTTGTGCAAAAAAGCGGTTAGCTCCTTCGGTCCTCCGATCGTTGTCA
GAAGTAAGTTGGCCGCAGTGTTATCACTCATGGTTATGGCAGCACTGCATAATTCTCTTACTGTCATGCC
ATCCGTAAGATGCTTTTCTGTGACTGGTGAGTACTCAACCAAGTCATTCTGAGAATAGTGTATGCGGCGA
CCGAGTTGCTCTTGCCCGGCGTCAACACGGGATAATACCGCGCCACATAGCAGAACTTTAAAAGTGCTCA
TCATTGGAAAACGTTCTTCGGGGCGAAAACTCTCAAGGATCTTACCGCTGTTGAGATCCAGTTCGATGTA
ACCCACTCGTGCACCCAACTGATCTTCAGCATCTTTTACTTTCACCAGCGTTTCTGGGTGAGCAAAAACA
GGAAGGCAAAATGCCGCAAAAAAGGGAATAAGGGCGACACGGAAATGTTGAATACTCATACTCTTCCTTT
TTCAATATTATTGAAGCATTTATCAGGGTTATTGTCTCATGAGCGGATACATATTTGAATGTATTTAGAA
AAATAAACAAATAGGGGTTCCGCGCACATTTCCCCGAAAAGTGCCACCTGACGTCTAAGAAACCATTATT
ATCATGACATTAACCTATAAAAATAGGCGTATCACGAGGCCCTTTCGTCTTCAAGAATTAGCTTGGCCAT
TGCATACGTTGTATCCATATCATAATATGTACATTTATATTGGCTCATGTCCAACATTACCGCCATGTTG
ACATTGATTATTGACTAGTTATTAATAGTAATCAATTACGGGGTCATTAGTTCATAGCCCATATATGGAG
T
Features (pLannotate 1.2.2; 22 found; start..end, strand, type, name):
    309..512     +  promoter       CMV promoter: human cytomegalovirus (CMV) immediate early promoter
    513..688     +  LTR            5' LTR (truncated): truncated long terminal repeat from Moloney murine sarcoma virus
    810..1084    +  misc_feature   MESV Ψ (fragment): packaging signal of murine embryonic stem cell virus
   1151..1567    +  CDS            gag (truncated): truncated Moloney murine leukemia virus (MMLV) gag gene lacking the start codon
   1604..1907    +  enhancer       CMV enhancer: human cytomegalovirus immediate early enhancer
   1980..1997    -  promoter       CMV promoter (fragment): human cytomegalovirus (CMV) immediate early promoter
   2060..2111    +  promoter       CMVd2 promoter: truncated human cytomegalovirus (CMV) immediate early promoter that yields moderately reduced expression relative to the full-length promoter
   2290..2862    +  misc_feature   IRES: internal ribosome entry site (IRES) of the encephalomyocarditis virus (EMCV)
   2868..2907    +  misc_feature   IRES (fragment): internal ribosome entry site (IRES) of the encephalomyocarditis virus (EMCV)
   2921..3319    +  CDS            BSD: blasticidin S deaminase; Aspergillus terreus BSD; confers resistance to blasticidin
   3320..3347    +  CDS            BleoR (fragment): antibiotic-binding protein; Sh ble from Streptoalloteichus hindustanus; confers resistance to bleomycin, phleomycin, and Zeocin™
   3351..3407    +  CDS            ble (fragment): BLE_KLEPN - Experimental evidence at protein level: Swiss-Prot protein existence level 1. Binding protein with a strong affinity to the bleomycin family of antibiotics. Binds to CL990; an antimitotic-antibiotic compound. From Klebsiella pneumoniae.
   3456..3525    +  CDS            env (fragment): murine leukemia virus gPr80 envelope polyprotein precursor; env; proteolytically cleaved into gp70SU and p15TM subunits
   3567..3992    +  LTR            3' LTR (ΔU3): self-inactivating 3' long terminal repeat (LTR) from Moloney murine leukemia virus
   4061..4101    +  CDS            rop (fragment): Rop protein, which maintains plasmids at low copy number; rop
   4203..4241    +  misc_feature   bom (fragment): basis of mobility region from pBR322
   4258..4587    +  promoter       SV40 promoter: SV40 enhancer and early promoter
   4593..4694    +  misc_feature   bom (fragment): basis of mobility region from pBR322
   4880..5468    -  rep_origin     ori: high-copy-number ColE1/pMB1/pBR322/pUC origin of replication
   5639..6499    -  CDS            AmpR: β-lactamase; bla; confers resistance to ampicillin, carbenicillin, and related antibiotics
   6500..6604    -  promoter       AmpR promoter: bla
   6790..308     +  enhancer       CMV enhancer (across the origin): human cytomegalovirus immediate early enhancer
