[The description below was written by a language model from this plasmid's Addgene catalogue record and pLannotate feature annotations shown in this document.]
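Description:
pQCXIB (w297-1) is an empty self-inactivating gammaretroviral expression backbone of 6,861 bp, derived from the Clontech pQCXI series and catalogued for mammalian expression, retroviral delivery and RNAi applications. In bacteria it is maintained as a high-copy plasmid through a ColE1/pUC-type origin and is selected with ampicillin via the β-lactamase gene and its native promoter. Small annotated fragments of rop, bom, bleomycin-resistance and env sequences appear to be remnants of earlier vector construction rather than functional elements. An SV40 enhancer/early promoter also lies in the plasmid backbone outside the viral region.

The viral genome is transcribed in packaging cells from a hybrid 5′ end in which the CMV immediate early enhancer and promoter are fused to a truncated murine sarcoma virus LTR. This is followed by the packaging signal and a truncated gag region lacking its start codon, which together promote efficient encapsidation of the RNA. The 3′ LTR carries a U3 deletion, so after reverse transcription and integration both LTRs are transcriptionally inactive and expression depends on the internal promoter. That internal cassette consists of a CMV enhancer/promoter, a cloning region with NotI and EcoRI sites retained for restriction-based insertion, an EMCV IRES, and the blasticidin S deaminase gene. A gene placed in the cloning site is therefore transcribed on a single bicistronic message with the blasticidin marker, linking drug resistance of transduced cells to expression of the insert. No insert is present, and the vector serves as a starting backbone for making stable blasticidin-selected cell lines or as an empty-vector control.
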