Addgene plasmid #22800: pQCXIB (w297-1)
Purpose: (Empty Backbone)
Depositing lab: Eric Campeau. Depositing organization: University of Massachusetts, Worcester.
Backbone
  Vector backbone: pQCXI
  Backbone manufacturer: Clontech
  Backbone size (bp): 6861
  Vector type: Mammalian Expression, Retroviral, RNAi
  Selectable markers: Blasticidin
Growth in bacteria
  Bacterial resistance: Ampicillin, 100 μg/mL
  Growth temperature: 37°C
  Growth strain: DH5alpha
  Growth instructions: TOP10F', 37oC
  Copy number: High Copy
Gene/Insert
  Gene/Insert name: Empty vector
  Cloning method: Restriction Enzyme; 5′ cloning site Not I (not destroyed); 3′ cloning site Eco RI (not destroyed)
  Sequencing primers: 5′ QCXIforw; 3′ n/a
Terms and licenses: Academic/Nonprofit Terms; Industry Terms: Not Available to Industry
How to cite: pQCXIB (w297-1) was a gift from Eric Campeau (Addgene plasmid # 22800 ; http://n2t.net/addgene:22800 ; RRID:Addgene_22800)
