>Addgene plasmid #22800 | pQCXIB (w297-1) | addgene partial sequence | sequence record 28718 | 22800 wtih CMV-F
GTGATTTCAGATTTNNGGCTCGTCCGGGATTTGGAGACCCCTGCCCAGGGACCACCGACCCACCACCGGG
AGGTAAGCTGGCCAGCAACTTATCTGTGTCTGTCCGATTGTCTAGTGTCTATGTTTGATGTTATGCGCCT
GCGTCTGTACTAGTTAGCTAACTAGCTCTGTATCTGGCGGACCCGTGGTGGAACTGACGAGTTCTGAACA
CCCGGCCGCAACCCTGGGAGACGTCCCAGGGACTTTGGGGGCCGTTTTTGTGGCCCGACCTGAGGAAGGG
AGTCGATGTGGAATCCGACCCCGTCAGGATATGTGGTTCTGGTAGGAGACGAGAACCTAAAACAGTTCCC
GCCTCCGTCTGAATTTTTGCTTTCGGTTTGGAACCGAAGCCGCGCGTCTTGTCTGCTGCAGCGCTGCAGC
ATCGTTCTGTGTTGTCTCTGTCTGACTGTGTTTCTGTATTTGTCTGAAAATTAGGGCCAGACTGTTACCA
CTCCCTTAAGTTTGACCTTAGGTCACTGGAAAGATGTCGAGCGGATCGCTCACAACCAGTCGGTAGATGT
CAAGAAAAAANTTGGGTTACNTTCTGCTCTGCAAATGGCCAACNTTNACGTCGGATGNCGCGAGACGCCC
TTTANGGAAACTCATCACCAGGTAAAA
